>Addgene plasmid #139617 | RET-SHC | addgene full sequence | sequence record 298421 | Addgene NGS Result
GACATTGATTATTGACTAGTTATTAATAGTAATCAATTACGGGGTCATTAGTTCATAGCCCATATATGGA
GTTCCGCGTTACATAACTTACGGTAAATGGCCCGCCTGGCTGACCGCCCAACGACCCCCGCCCATTGACG
TCAATAATGACGTATGTTCCCATAGTAACGCCAATAGGGACTTTCCATTGACGTCAATGGGTGGAGTATT
TACGGTAAACTGCCCACTTGGCAGTACATCAAGTGTATCATATGCCAAGTACGCCCCCTATTGACGTCAA
TGACGGTAAATGGCCCGCCTGGCATTATGCCCAGTACATGACCTTATGGGACTTTCCTACTTGGCAGTAC
ATCTACGTATTAGTCATCGCTATTACCATGGTGATGCGGTTTTGGCAGTACATCAATGGGCGTGGATAGC
GGTTTGACTCACGGGGATTTCCAAGTCTCCACCCCATTGACGTCAATGGGAGTTTGTTTTGGCACCAAAA
TCAACGGGACTTTCCAAAATGTCGTAACAACTCCGCCCCATTGACGCAAATGGGCGGTAGGCGTGTACGG
TGGGAGGTCTATATAAGCAGAGCTCTCCCTATCAGTGATAGAGATCTCCCTATCAGTGATAGAGATCGTC
GACGAGCTCGTTTAGTGAACCGTCAGATCGCCTGGAGACGCCATCCACGCTGTTTTGACCTCCATAGAAG
ACACCGGGACCGATCCAGCCTCCGGACTCTAGCGTTTAAACTTAAGCTTGGTACCGAGCTCGGATCCACT
AGTCCAGTGTGGTGGAATTCTGCAGATATCAACAAGTTTGTACAAAAAAGTTGGCACCATGGCGAAGGCG
ACGTCCGGTGCCGCGGGGCTGCGTCTGCTGTTGCTGCTGCTGCTGCCGCTGCTAGGCAAAGTGGCATTGG
GCCTCTACTTCTCGAGGGATGCTTACTGGGAGAAGCTGTATGTGGACCAGGCGGCCGGCACGCCCTTGCT
GTACGTCCATGCCCTGCGGGACGCCCCTGAGGAGGTGCCCAGCTTCCGCCTGGGCCAGCATCTCTACGGC
ACGTACCGCACACGGCTGCATGAGAACAACTGGATCTGCATCCAGGAGGACACCGGCCTCCTCTACCTTA
ACCGGAGCCTGGACCATAGCTCCTGGGAGAAGCTCAGTGTCCGCAACCGCGGCTTTCCCCTGCTCACCGT
CTACCTCAAGGTCTTCCTGTCACCCACATCCCTTCGTGAGGGCGAGTGCCAGTGGCCAGGCTGTGCCCGC
GTATACTTCTCCTTCTTCAACACCTCCTTTCCAGCCTGCAGCTCCCTCAAGCCCCGGGAGCTCTGCTTCC
CAGAGACAAGGCCCTCCTTCCGCATTCGGGAGAACCGACCCCCAGGCACCTTCCACCAGTTCCGCCTGCT
GCCTGTGCAGTTCTTGTGCCCCAACATCAGCGTGGCCTACAGGCTCCTGGAGGGTGAGGGTCTGCCCTTC
CGCTGCGCCCCGGACAGCCTGGAGGTGAGCACGCGCTGGGCCCTGGACCGCGAGCAGCGGGAGAAGTACG
AGCTGGTGGCCGTGTGCACCGTGCACGCCGGCGCGCGCGAGGAGGTGGTGATGGTGCCCTTCCCGGTGAC
CGTGTACGACGAGGACGACTCGGCGCCCACCTTCCCCGCGGGCGTCGACACCGCCAGCGCCGTGGTGGAG
TTCAAGCGGAAGGAGGACACCGTGGTGGCCACGCTGCGTGTCTTCGATGCAGACGTGGTACCTGCATCAG
GGGAGCTGGTGAGGCGGTACACAAGCACGCTGCTCCCCGGGGACACCTGGGCCCAGCAGACCTTCCGGGT
GGAACACTGGCCCAACGAGACCTCGGTCCAGGCCAACGGCAGCTTCGTGCGGGCGACCGTACATGACTAT
AGGCTGGTTCTCAACCGGAACCTCTCCATCTCGGAGAACCGCACCATGCAGCTGGCGGTGCTGGTCAATG
ACTCAGACTTCCAGGGCCCAGGAGCGGGCGTCCTCTTGCTCCACTTCAACGTGTCGGTGCTGCCGGTCAG
CCTGCACCTGCCCAGTACCTACTCCCTCTCCGTGAGCAGGAGGGCTCGCCGATTTGCCCAGATCGGGAAA
GTCTGTGTGGAAAACTGCCAGGCATTCAGTGGCATCAACGTCCAGTACAAGCTGCATTCCTCTGGTGCCA
ACTGCAGCACGCTAGGGGTGGTCACCTCAGCCGAGGACACCTCGGGGATCCTGTTTGTGAATGACACCAA
GGCCCTGCGGCGGCCCAAGTGTGCCGAACTTCACTACATGGTGGTGGCCACCGACCAGCAGACCTCTAGG
CAGGCCCAGGCCCAGCTGCTTGTAACAGTGGAGGGGTCATATGTGGCCGAGGAGGCGGGCTGCCCCCTGT
CCTGTGCAGTCAGCAAGAGACGGCTGGAGTGTGAGGAGTGTGGCGGCCTGGGCTCCCCAACAGGCAGGTG
TGAGTGGAGGCAAGGAGATGGCAAAGGGATCACCAGGAACTTCTCCACCTGCTCTCCCAGCACCAAGACC
TGCCCCGACGGCCACTGCGATGTTGTGGAGACCCAAGACATCAACATTTGCCCTCAGGACTGCCTCCGGG
GCAGCATTGTTGGGGGACACGAGCCTGGGGAGCCCCGGGGGATTAAAGCTGGCTATGGCACCTGCAACTG
CTTCCCTGAGGAGGAGAAGTGCTTCTGCGAGCCCGAAGACATCCAGGATCCACTGTGCGACGAGCTGTGC
CGCACGGTGATCGCAGCCGCTGTCCTCTTCTCCTTCATCGTCTCGGTGCTGCTGTCTGCCTTCTGCATCC
ACTGCTACCACAAGTTTGCCCACAAGCCACCCATCTCCTCAGCTGAGATGACCTTCCGGAGGCCCGCCCA
GGCCTTCCCGGTCAGCTACTCCTCTTCCAGTGCCCGCCGGCCCTCGCTGGACTCCATGGAGAACCAGGTC
TCCGTGGATGCCTTCAAGATCCTGGAGGATCCAAAGTGGGAATTCCCTCGGAAGAACTTGGTTCTTGGAA
AAACTCTAGGAGAAGGCGAATTTGGAAAAGTGGTCAAGGCAACGGCCTTCCATCTGAAAGGCAGAGCAGG
GTACACCACGGTGGCCGTGAAGATGCTGAAAGAGAACGCCTCCCCGAGTGAGCTTCGAGACCTGCTGTCA
GAGTTCAACGTCCTGAAGCAGGTCAACCACCCACATGTCATCAAATTGTATGGGGCCTGCAGCCAGGATG
GCCCGCTCCTCCTCATCGTGGAGTACGCCAAATACGGCTCCCTGCGGGGCTTCCTCCGCGAGAGCCGCAA
AGTGGGGCCTGGCTACCTGGGCAGTGGAGGCAGCCGCAACTCCAGCTCCCTGGACCACCCGGATGAGCGG
GCCCTCACCATGGGCGACCTCATCTCATTTGCCTGGCAGATCTCACAGGGGATGCAGTATCTGGCCGAGA
TGAAGCTCGTTCATCGGGACTTGGCAGCCAGAAACATCCTGGTAGCTGAGGGGCGGAAGATGAAGATTTC
GGATTTCGGCTTGTCCCGAGATGTTTATGAAGAGGATTCGTACGTGAAGAGGAGCCAGGGTCGGATTCCA
GTTAAATGGATGGCAATTGAATCCCTTTTTGATCATATCTACACCACGCAAAGTGATGTATGGTCTTTTG
GTGTCCTGCTGTGGGAGATCGTGACCCTAGGGGGAAACCCCTATCCTGGGATTCCTCCTGAGCGGCTCTT
CAACCTTCTGAAGACCGGCCACCGGATGGAGAGGCCAGACAACTGCAGCGAGGAGATGTACTGCCTGATG
CTGCAATGCTGGAAGCAGGAGCCGGACAAAAGGCCGGTGTTTGCGGACATCAGCAAAGACCTGGAGAAGA
TGATGGTTAAGAGGAGAGACTACTTGGACCTTGCGGCGTCCACTCCATCTGACTCCCTGATTTATGACGA
CGGCCTCTCAGAGGAGGAGACACCGCTGGTGGACTGTAATAATGCCCCCCTCCCTCGAGCCCTCCCTTCC
ACATGGATTGAAAACAAACTCTATGGTAGAATTTCCCATGCATTTACTAGATTCCCAACTTTCTTGTACA
AAGTGGTTGATATCAAGGCCGCCGACATCACCAGCCTGTACAAGAAAGTGGGGTGGAGCCATCCCCAGTT
CGAGAAGGGCGGAGGATCTGGCGGCGGAAGCGGCGGAGGAAGCTGGTCCCACCCTCAGTTTGAGAAAGGC
ACCGAGCTGGGCAGCACCATGGCCAGCTACCCCTACGACGTGCCCGACTACGCCTGATGACTCGAGTCTA
GAGGGCCCGTTTAAACCCGCTGATCAGCCTCGACTGTGCCTTCTAGTTGCCAGCCATCTGTTGTTTGCCC
CTCCCCCGTGCCTTCCTTGACCCTGGAAGGTGCCACTCCCACTGTCCTTTCCTAATAAAATGAGGAAATT
GCATCGCATTGTCTGAGTAGGTGTCATTCTATTCTGGGGGGTGGGGTGGGGCAGGACAGCAAGGGGGAGG
ATTGGGAAGACAATAGCAGGCATGCTGGGGATGCGGTGGGCTCTATGGCTTCTGAGGCGGAAAGAACCAG
CTGGGGCTCTAGGGGGTATCCCC
[124 nt withheld, positions 4574-4697]
C
[91 nt withheld, positions 4699-4789]
AGGGTGATGGTTCACGTACCTAGAAGTTCCTATTCCGAAGTTCCTATTCTCTAGAAAGTATAGGAACTTC
CTTGGCCAAAAAGCCTGAACTCACCGCGACGTCTGTCGAGAAGTTTCTGATCGAAAAGTTCGACAGCGTC
TCCGACCTGATGCAGCTCTCGGAGGGCGAAGAATCTCGTGCTTTCAGCTTCGATGTAGGAGGGCGTGGAT
ATGTCCTGCGGGTAAATAGCTGCGCCGATGGTTTCTACAAAGATCGTTATGTTTATCGGCACTTTGCATC
GGCCGCGCTCCCGATTCCGGAAGTGCTTGACATTGGGGAATTCAGCGAGAGCCTGACCTATTGCATCTCC
CGCCGTGCACAGGGTGTCACGTTGCAAGACCTGCCTGAAACCGAACTGCCCGCTGTTCTGCAGCCGGTCG
CGGAGGCCATGGATGCGATCGCTGCGGCCGATCTTAGCCAGACGAGCGGGTTCGGCCCATTCGGACCGCA
AGGAATCGGTCAATACACTACATGGCGTGATTTCATATGCGCGATTGCTGATCCCCATGTGTATCACTGG
CAAACTGTGATGGACGACACCGTCAGTGCGTCCGTCGCGCAGGCTCTCGATGAGCTGATGCTTTGGGCCG
AGGACTGCCCCGAAGTCCGGCACCTCGTGCACGCGGATTTCGGCTCCAACAATGTCCTGACGGACAATGG
CCGCATAACAGCGGTCATTGACTGGAGCGAGGCGATGTTCGGGGATTCCCAATACGAGGTCGCCAACATC
TTCTTCTGGAGGCCGTGGTTGGCTTGTATGGAGCAGCAGACGCGCTACTTCGAGCGGAGGCATCCGGAGC
TTGCAGGATCGCCGCGGCTCCGGGCGTATATGCTCCGCATTGGTCTTGACCAACTCTATCAGAGCTTGGT
TGACGGCAATTTCGATGATGCAGCTTGGGCGCAGGGTCGATGCGACGCAATCGTCCGATCCGGAGCCGGG
ACTGTCGGGCGTACACAAATCGCCCGCAGAAGCGCGGCCGTCTGGACCGATGGCTGTGTAGAAGTACTCG
CCGATAGTGGAAACCGACGCCCCAGCACTCGTCCGAGGGCAAAGGAATAGCACGTACTACGAGATTTCGA
TTCCACCGCCGCCTTCTATGAAAGGTTGGGCTTCGGAATCGTTTTCCGGGACGCCGGCTGGATGATCCTC
CAGCGCGGGGATCTCATGCTGGAGTTCTTCGCCCACCCCAACTTGTTTATTGCAGCTTATAATGGTTACA
AATAAAGCAATAGCATCACAAATTTCACAAATAAAGCATTTTTTTCACTGCATTCTAGTTGTGGTTTGTC
CAAACTCATCAATGTATCTTATCATGTCTGTATACCGTCGACCTCTAGCTAGAGCTTGGCGTAATCATGG
TCATAGCTGTTTCCTGTGTGAAATTGTTATCCGCTCACAATTCCACACAACATACGAGCCGGAAGCATAA
AGTGTAAAGCCTGGGGTGCCTAATGAGTGAGCTAACTCACATTAATTGCGTTGCGCTCACTGCCCGCTTT
CCAGTCGGGAAACCTGTCGTGCCAGCTGCATTAATGAATCGGCCAACGCGCGGGGAGAGGCGGTTTGCGT
ATTGGGCGCTCTTCCGCTTCCTCGCTCACTGACTCGCTGCGCTCGGTCGTTCGGCTGCGGCGAGCGGTAT
CAGCTCACTCAAAGGCGGTAATACGGTTATCCACAGAATCAGGGGATAACGCAGGAAAGAACATGTGAGC
AAAAGGCCAGCAAAAGGCCAGGAACCGTAAAAAGGCCGCGTTGCTGGCGTTTTTCCATAGGCTCCGCCCC
CCTGACGAGCATCACAAAAATCGACGCTCAAGTCAGAGGTGGCGAAACCCGACAGGACTATAAAGATACC
AGGCGTTTCCCCCTGGAAGCTCCCTCGTGCGCTCTCCTGTTCCGACCCTGCCGCTTACCGGATACCTGTC
CGCCTTTCTCCCTTCGGGAAGCGTGGCGCTTTCTCATAGCTCACGCTGTAGGTATCTCAGTTCGGTGTAG
GTCGTTCGCTCCAAGCTGGGCTGTGTGCACGAACCCCCCGTTCAGCCCGACCGCTGCGCCTTATCCGGTA
ACTATCGTCTTGAGTCCAACCCGGTAAGACACGACTTATCGCCACTGGCAGCAGCCACTGGTAACAGGAT
TAGCAGAGCGAGGTATGTAGGCGGTGCTACAGAGTTCTTGAAGTGGTGGCCTAACTACGGCTACACTAGA
AGAACAGTATTTGGTATCTGCGCTCTGCTGAAGCCAGTTACCTTCGGAAAAAGAGTTGGTAGCTCTTGAT
CCGGCAAACAAACCACCGCTGGTAGCGGTGGTTTTTTTGTTTGCAAGCAGCAGATTACGCGCAGAAAAAA
AGGATCTCAAGAAGATCCTTTGATCTTTTCTACGGGGTCTGACGCTCAGTGGAACGAAAACTCACGTTAA
GGGATTTTGGTCATGAGATTATCAAAAAGGATCTTCACCTAGATCCTTTTAAATTAAAAATGAAGTTTTA
AATCAATCTAAAGTATATATGAGTAAACTTGGTCTGACAGTTACCAATGCTTAATCAGTGAGGCACCTAT
CTCAGCGATCTGTCTATTTCGTTCATCCATAGTTGCCTGACTCCCCGTCGTGTAGATAACTACGATACGG
GAGGGCTTACCATCTGGCCCCAGTGCTGCAATGATACCGCGAGACCCACGCTCACCGGCTCCAGATTTAT
CAGCAATAAACCAGCCAGCCGGAAGGGCCGAGCGCAGAAGTGGTCCTGCAACTTTATCCGCCTCCATCCA
GTCTATTAATTGTTGCCGGGAAGCTAGAGTAAGTAGTTCGCCAGTTAATAGTTTGCGCAACGTTGTTGCC
ATTGCTACAGGCATCGTGGTGTCACGCTCGTCGTTTGGTATGGCTTCATTCAGCTCCGGTTCCCAACGAT
CAAGGCGAGTTACATGATCCCCCATGTTGTGCAAAAAAGCGGTTAGCTCCTTCGGTCCTCCGATCGTTGT
CAGAAGTAAGTTGGCCGCAGTGTTATCACTCATGGTTATGGCAGCACTGCATAATTCTCTTACTGTCATG
CCATCCGTAAGATGCTTTTCTGTGACTGGTGAGTACTCAACCAAGTCATTCTGAGAATAGTGTATGCGGC
GACCGAGTTGCTCTTGCCCGGCGTCAATACGGGATAATACCGCGCCACATAGCAGAACTTTAAAAGTGCT
CATCATTGGAAAACGTTCTTCGGGGCGAAAACTCTCAAGGATCTTACCGCTGTTGAGATCCAGTTCGATG
TAACCCACTCGTGCACCCAACTGATCTTCAGCATCTTTTACTTTCACCAGCGTTTCTGGGTGAGCAAAAA
CAGGAAGGCAAAATGCCGCAAAAAAGGGAATAAGGGCGACACGGAAATGTTGAATACTCATACTCTTCCT
TTTTCAATATTATTGAAGCATTTATCAGGGTTATTGTCTCATGAGCGGATACATATTTGAATGTATTTAG
AAAAATAAACAAATAGGGGTTCCGCGCACATTTCCCCGAAAAGTGCCACCTGACGTCGACGGATCGGGAG
ATCTCCCGATCCCCTATGGTGCACTCTCAGTACAATCTGCTCTGATGCCGCATAGTTAAGCCAGTATCTG
CTCCCTGCTTGTGTGTTGGAGGTCGCTGAGTAGTGCGCGAGCAAAATTTAAGCTACAACAAGGCAAGGCT
TGACCGACAATTGCATGAAGAATCTGCTTAGGGTTAGGCGTTTTGCGCTGCTTCGCGATGTACGGGCCAG
ATATACGCGTT
Features (pLannotate 1.2.2; 23 found; start..end, strand, type, name):
      1..380     +  enhancer       CMV enhancer: human cytomegalovirus immediate early enhancer
    381..584     +  promoter       CMV promoter: human cytomegalovirus (CMV) immediate early promoter
    586..605     +  promoter       PLtetO-1 promoter (fragment): modified phage lambda PL promoter with tet operator sites (Lutz and Bujard, 1997)
    607..626     +  promoter       PLtetO-1 promoter (fragment): modified phage lambda PL promoter with tet operator sites (Lutz and Bujard, 1997)
    634..667     +  promoter       TRE3GV promoter (fragment): 3rd-generation Tet-responsive promoter that can be activated by binding of Tet-On® 3G, optimized for retroviral and lentiviral vectors
    803..820     +  protein_bind   attB1 (fragment): mutant version of attB; core recombination site for the Gateway® BP reaction BP Clonase™
    829..4017    +  CDS            RET: RET_HUMAN - Also known as CDHF12, CDHR16, PTC, RET51. Experimental evidence at protein level: Swiss-Prot protein existence level 1. Receptor tyrosine-protein kinase involved in numerous cellular mechanisms including cell proliferation, neuronal navigation, cell migration, and cell differentiation upon binding with glial cell derived neurotrophic factor family ligands. Phosphorylates PTK2/FAK1. Regulates both cell death/survival balance and positional information. Required for the molecular mechanisms orchestration during intestine organogenesis; involved in the development of enteric nervous s
   4044..4067    -  protein_bind   attB2: mutant version of attB; recombination site for the Gateway® BP reaction BP Clonase™
   4304..4528    +  polyA_signal   bGH poly(A) signal: bovine growth hormone polyadenylation signal
   4532..4553    +  promoter       SV40 promoter (fragment): SV40 enhancer and early promoter
   4574..4807    +  rep_origin     f1 ori (fragment) (sequence partly withheld): f1 bacteriophage origin of replication; arrow indicates direction of (+) strand synthesis
   4812..4859    +  protein_bind   FRT: FLP-mediated recombination occurs in the 8-bp core sequence TCTAGAAA (Turan and Bode, 2011). FLP recombinase from the Saccharomyces cerevisiae 2μ plasmid
   4867..5889    +  CDS            HygR: aminoglycoside phosphotransferase from E. coli; aph(4)-Ia; confers resistance to hygromycin
   5899..6024    +  CDS            ble (fragment): BLE_KLEPN - Experimental evidence at protein level: Swiss-Prot protein existence level 1. Binding protein with a strong affinity to the bleomycin family of antibiotics. Binds to CL990; an antimitotic-antibiotic compound. From Klebsiella pneumoniae.
   6019..6140    +  polyA_signal   SV40 poly(A) signal: SV40 polyadenylation signal
   6213..6229    -  protein_bind   lac operator: The lac repressor binds to the lac operator to inhibit transcription in E. coli. This inhibition can be relieved by adding lactose or isopropyl-β-D-thiogalactopyranoside (IPTG). lac repressor encoded by lacI
   6237..6267    -  promoter       lac promoter: promoter for the E. coli lac operon
   6282..6303    -  protein_bind   CAP binding site: CAP binding activates transcription in the presence of cAMP. E. coli catabolite activator protein
   6316..6408    -  CDS            lacI (fragment): lac repressor; lacI; The lac repressor binds to the lac operator to inhibit transcription in E. coli. This inhibition can be relieved by adding lactose or isopropyl-β-D-thiogalactopyranoside (IPTG).
   6591..7179    -  rep_origin     ori: high-copy-number ColE1/pMB1/pBR322/pUC origin of replication
   7350..8210    -  CDS            AmpR: β-lactamase; bla; confers resistance to ampicillin, carbenicillin, and related antibiotics
   8211..8315    -  promoter       AmpR promoter: bla
   8374..8426    -  misc_feature   bom (fragment): basis of mobility region from pBR322
