[The description below was written by a language model from this plasmid's Addgene catalogue record and pLannotate feature annotations shown in this document.]
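Description:
RET-SHC is a mammalian expression plasmid built on the pcDNA5/FRT/TO backbone that carries the human RET receptor tyrosine kinase coding sequence, introduced by Gateway cloning and flanked by attB1 and attB2 recombination scars. Expression is driven by the CMV immediate-early enhancer and promoter. The short tet-operator matches annotated just downstream of it correspond to the tetracycline operator sites of the "TO" backbone, which make transcription repressible by Tet repressor and inducible with tetracycline or doxycycline in suitable host cells. A bGH polyadenylation signal terminates the transcript. According to the catalogue entry, the backbone supplies a C-terminal StrepIII-HA tag fused to RET. The feature table does not annotate this tag, but an unannotated stretch between attB2 and the bGH poly(A) signal is where it would be expected to lie.

Downstream of the expression cassette sits an FRT site immediately followed by a hygromycin resistance gene and an SV40 poly(A) signal. No complete promoter is annotated in front of the hygromycin gene, consistent with the Flp-In design, in which FLP-mediated integration into a genomic FRT landing site places the marker behind a resident promoter. Hygromycin resistance then selects for single-copy, site-specific integrants. In bacteria the plasmid replicates from a high-copy ColE1/pUC-type origin and is selected with ampicillin through the bla gene. A partial f1 origin and lac-region remnants are backbone carry-over.

The stated purpose is StrepIII-HA-tagged gene expression. The tandem tag suits affinity purification through the Strep moiety and detection or immunoprecipitation through HA, and the associated publication concerns RET signalling and its regulation by a phosphatase.
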