Addgene plasmid #139617: RET-SHC
Purpose: StrepIII-HA-tagged gene expression
Depositing lab: Markku Varjosalo. Depositing organization: University of Helsinki. Publication: PTPRA Phosphatase Regulates GDNF-Dependent RET Signaling and Inhibits the RET Mutant MEN2A Oncogenic Potential. Yadav L, Pietila E, Ohman T, Liu X, Mahato AK, Sidorova Y, Lehti K, Saarma M, Varjosalo M. iScience. 2020 Feb 21;23(2):100871. doi: 10.1016/j.isci.2020.100871. Epub 2020 Jan 31. PubMed 32062451.
Backbone
  Vector backbone: pcDNA5/FRT/TO
  Vector type: Mammalian Expression
  Selectable markers: Hygromycin
Growth in bacteria
  Bacterial resistance: Ampicillin, 100 μg/mL
  Growth temperature: 37°C
  Growth strain: DH5alpha
  Copy number: High Copy
Gene/Insert
  Gene/Insert name: RET
  Species: H. sapiens (human)
  Entrez Gene: RET (a.k.a. CDHF12, CDHR16, HSCR1, MEN2A, MEN2B, MTC1, PTC, RET-ELE1)
  Promoter: CMV
  Tag / fusion protein: StrepIII-HA (C terminal on backbone)
  Cloning method: Gateway Cloning
  Sequencing primers: 5′ CMV forward; 3′ BGH reverse
Terms and licenses: Academic/Nonprofit Terms; Industry Terms: Not Available to Industry
How to cite: RET-SHC was a gift from Markku Varjosalo (Addgene plasmid # 139617 ; http://n2t.net/addgene:139617 ; RRID:Addgene_139617)
